>Addgene plasmid #46314 | pGEX-4T-1-p19-T7-GagB500 | depositor partial sequence | sequence record 65431 | BamHI to NotI site
GGATCCATGGAACGAGCTATACAAGGAAACGACGCTAGGGAACAAGCTAACAGTGAACGTTGGGATGGAG
GATCAGGAGGTACCACTTCTCCCTTCAAACTTCCTGACGAAAGTCCGAGTTGGACTGAGTGGCGGCTACA
TAACGATGAGACGAATTCGAATCAAGATAATCCCCTTGGTTTCAAGGAAAGCTGGGGTTTCGGGAAAGTT
GTATTTAAGAGATATCTCAGATACGACAGGACGGAAGCTTCACTGCACAGAGTCCTTGGATCTTGGACGG
GAGATTCGGTTAACTATGCAGCATCTCGATTTTTCGGTTTCGACCAGATCGGATGTACCTATAGTATTCG
GTTTCGAGGAGTTAGTATCACCGTTTCTGGAGGGTCGCGAACTCTTCAGCATCTCTGTGAGATGGCAATT
CGGTCTAAGCAAGAACTGCTACAGCTTGCCCCAATCGAAGTGGAAAGTAATGTATCAAGAGGATGCCCTG
AAGGTACTCAAACCTTCGAAAAAGAAAGCGAGCACCACCACCACCACCACTGAATCTAATACGACTCACT
ATAGGGGAGCTCAAGCATTGGGACCAGCGGCTACACTAGAAGAAATGATGACAGCATGTCAGGGAGTAGG
AGGACCCGGCCATAAGGCAAGAGTTTTGGCTGAAGCAATGAGCCAAGTAACAAATTCAGCTACCATAATG
ATGCAGAGAGGCAATTTTAGGAACCAAAGAAAGATTGTTAAGTGTTTCAATTGTGGCAAAGAAGGGCACA
CAGCCAGAAATTGCAGGGCCCCTAGGAAAAAGGGCTGTTGGAAATGTGGAAAGGAAGGACACCAAATGAA
AGATTGTACTGAGAGACAGGCTAATTTTTTAGGGAAGATCTGGCCTTCCTACAAGGGAAGGCCAGGGAAT
TTTCTTCAGAGCAGACCAGAGCCAACAGCCCCACCAGAAGAGAGCTTCAGGTCTGGGGTAGAGACAACAA
CTCCCCCTCAGAAGCAGGAGCCGATAGACAAGGAACTGTATCCTTTAACTTCCCTCAGGTCACTCTTTGG
CAACGACCCCTCGTCACAATAACTCGAGTCTAGAGGGCCCGTTTAAACCCGCTGATCAGCGTCGACTTAT
TGTGACGAGGGGTCGTTGCCAAAGAGTGACCTGAGGGAAGTTAAAGGATACAGTTCCTTGTCTATCGGCT
CCTGCTTCTGAGGGGGAGTTGTTGTCTCTACCCCAGACCTGAAGCTCTCTTCTGGTGGGGCTGTTGGCTC
TGGTCTGCTCTGAAGAAAATTCCCTGGCCTTCCCTTGTAGGAAGGCCAGATCTTCCCTAAAAAATTAGCC
TGTCTCTCAGTACAATCTTTCATTTGGTGTCCTTCCTTTCCACATTTCCAACAGCCCTTTTTCCTAGGGG
CCCTGCAATTTCTGGCTGTGTGCCCTTCTTTGCCACAATTGAAACACTTAACAATCTTTCTTTGGTTCCT
AAAATTGCCTCTCTGCATCATTATGGTAGCTGAATTTGTTACTTGGCTCATTGCTTCAGCCAAAACTCTT
GCCTTATGGCCGGGTCCTCCTACTCCCTGACATGCTGTCATCATTTCTTCTAGTGTAGCCGCTGGTCCCA
ATGCTTGCGGCCGC
