>Addgene plasmid #46314 | pGEX-4T-1-p19-T7-GagB500 | addgene partial sequence | sequence record 67499 | pGEX5
AATCGGACTGGTTCCGCGTGGATCCATGGAACGAGCTATACAAGGAAACGACGCTAGGGAACAAGCTAAC
AGTGAACGTTGGGATGGAGGATCAGGAGGTACCACTTCTCCCTTCAAACTTCCTGACGAAAGTCCGAGTT
GGACTGAGTGGCGGCTACATAACGATGAGACGAATTCGAATCAAGATAATCCCCTTGGTTTCAAGGAAAG
CTGGGGTTTCGGGAAAGTTGTATTTAAGAGATATCTCAGATACGACAGGACGGAAGCTTCACTGCACAGA
GTCCTTGGATCTTGGACGGGAGATTCGGTTAACTATGCAGCATCTCGATTTTTCGGTTTCGACCAGATCG
GATGTACCTATAGTATTCGGTTTCGAGGAGTTAGTATCACCGTTTCTGGAGGGTCGCGAACTCTTCAGCA
TCTCTGTGAGATGGCAATTCGGTCTAAGCAAGAACTGCTACAGCTTGCCCCAATCGAAGTGGAAAGTAAT
GTATCAAGAGGATGCCCTGAAGGTACTCAAACCTTCGAAAAAGAAAGCGAGCACCACCACCACCACCACT
GAATCTAATACGACTCACTATAGGGGAGCTCAAGCATTGGGAC
