[The description below was written by a language model from this plasmid's Addgene catalogue record.]
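Description:
pGEX-4T-1-p19-T7-GagB500 is a bacterial expression plasmid of about 6.6 kb built on the pGEX-4T-1 GST-fusion backbone and designed for producing "pro-siRNAs", small interfering RNAs made inside bacteria. It is propagated in E. coli under ampicillin selection; the record lists the copy number as unknown. No feature table is provided, so promoters are not annotated. pGEX vectors normally drive the GST fusion from an IPTG-inducible tac promoter, and the "T7" in the plasmid name suggests a T7 promoter upstream of the hairpin cassette, although the record does not state this explicitly.

The plasmid carries two functional payloads. The first is the p19 coding sequence (519 bp) from Tomato bushy stunt virus, cloned BamHI–SacI in frame with the backbone's N-terminal GST and bearing a C-terminal 6xHis tag. p19 is a viral suppressor of RNA silencing that binds short double-stranded RNAs of siRNA length with high affinity, and the tags allow the protein and its bound RNA to be captured by affinity purification. The second payload is a hairpin cassette consisting of two 500 bp copies of an HIV-1 gag-derived fragment (GagB500 DNA-1 and DNA-2) separated by a 32 bp synthetic linker, inserted sequentially through the SacI, XhoI, SalI and NotI sites. The depositor describes the insert as a hairpin, implying that the two copies lie in opposite orientations so the transcript folds into long double-stranded RNA. Bacterial processing of that RNA would yield short duplexes that p19 stabilises and captures, giving siRNAs for knockdown of HIV-1 gag. The repository notes that the hairpin structure prevented sequence verification to its usual standard.
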