Addgene plasmid #46314: pGEX-4T-1-p19-T7-GagB500
Depositing lab: Judy Lieberman. Depositing organization: Boston Children's Hospital. Publication: Efficient and specific gene knockdown by small interfering RNAs produced in bacteria. Huang L, Jin J, Deighan P, Kiner E, McReynolds L, Lieberman J. Nat Biotechnol. 2013 Apr;31(4):350-6. doi: 10.1038/nbt.2537. Epub 2013 Mar 10. PubMed 23475073.
Backbone
  Vector backbone: pGEX-4T-1
  Backbone size w/o insert (bp): 4941
  Total vector size (bp): 6565
  Vector type: Bacterial Expression ; pro-siRNA
Growth in bacteria
  Bacterial resistance: Ampicillin, 100 μg/mL
  Growth temperature: 37°C
  Growth strain: DH5alpha
  Copy number: Unknown
Gene/Insert 1
  Gene/Insert name: p19
  Species: Tomato bushy stunt virus
  Insert size (bp): 519
  GenBank ID: AJ288942
  Tag / fusion protein: GST (N terminal on backbone); 6XHis (C terminal on insert)
  Cloning method: Restriction Enzyme; 5′ cloning site BamHI (unknown if destroyed); 3′ cloning site SacI (unknown if destroyed)
  Sequencing primers: 5′ GGGCTGGCAAGCCACGTTTGGTG; 3′ CCGGGAGCTGCATGTGTCAGAGG
Gene/Insert 2
  Gene/Insert name: GagB500 DNA-1
  Species: HIV-1
  Insert size (bp): 500
  Cloning method: Restriction Enzyme; 5′ cloning site SacI (unknown if destroyed); 3′ cloning site XhoI (unknown if destroyed)
  Sequencing primers: 5′ ATGGAACGAGCTATACAAGGA; 3′ CCGGGAGCTGCATGTGTCAGAGG
Gene/Insert 3
  Gene/Insert name: linker
  Species: Synthetic
  Insert size (bp): 32
  Cloning method: Restriction Enzyme; 5′ cloning site XhoI (unknown if destroyed); 3′ cloning site SalI (unknown if destroyed)
  Sequencing primers: 5′ ATGGAACGAGCTATACAAGGA; 3′ CCGGGAGCTGCATGTGTCAGAGG
Gene/Insert 4
  Gene/Insert name: GagB500 DNA-2
  Species: HIV-1
  Insert size (bp): 500
  Cloning method: Restriction Enzyme; 5′ cloning site SalI (unknown if destroyed); 3′ cloning site NotI (unknown if destroyed)
  Sequencing primers: 5′ ATGGAACGAGCTATACAAGGA; 3′ CCGGGAGCTGCATGTGTCAGAGG
Terms and licenses: Academic/Nonprofit Terms; Industry Terms: Not Available to Industry
Depositor comments: IMPORTANT NOTE: Addgene was unable to sequence this plasmid to our usual standards of quality control due to the hairpin nature of the insert. More information about this plasmid can be found in a Dec. 2013 Nature Protocols paper from the Lieberman lab; PMID: 24177290
How to cite: pGEX-4T-1-p19-T7-GagB500 was a gift from Judy Lieberman (Addgene plasmid # 46314 ; http://n2t.net/addgene:46314 ; RRID:Addgene_46314)
